Addgene plasmid #71959: Lrrc4c-AP-His
Purpose: Expresses the extracellular region of the LRRC4C protein, C-terminally fused to alkaline phosphatase + 6X histidine tag.
Depositing lab: Woj Wojtowicz. Depositing organization: University of California, Berkeley. Publication: An extracellular biochemical screen reveals that FLRTs and Unc5s mediate neuronal subtype recognition in the retina. Visser JJ, Cheng Y, Perry SC, Chastain AB, Parsa B, Masri SS, Ray TA, Kay JN, Wojtowicz WM. Elife. 2015 Dec 3;4. pii: e08149. doi: 10.7554/eLife.08149. PubMed 26633812.
Backbone
  Vector backbone: pCMVi-SV40ori
  Vector type: Mammalian Expression
Growth in bacteria
  Bacterial resistance: Ampicillin, 100 μg/mL
  Growth temperature: 37°C
  Growth strain: DH5alpha
  Copy number: High Copy
Gene/Insert
  Gene/Insert name: Lrrc4c (alt names: Leucine rich repeat containing 4C; NGL-1; NCBI gene ID 241568; Reference sequence NM_001289742)
  Species: M. musculus (mouse)
  Insert size (bp): 1575
  Entrez Gene: Lrrc4c (a.k.a. 6430556C10Rik, NGL-1)
  Promoter: CMV
  Tag / fusion protein: AP-His (C terminal on backbone)
  Cloning method: Restriction Enzyme; 5′ cloning site NotI (not destroyed); 3′ cloning site AscI (not destroyed)
  Sequencing primers: 5′ GTCAGAGGTAACTCCCGTTGC; 3′ GAGGTTCTTGGCGGCTGTC
Terms and licenses: Academic/Nonprofit Terms; Industry Terms: Not Available to Industry
How to cite: Lrrc4c-AP-His was a gift from Woj Wojtowicz (Addgene plasmid # 71959 ; http://n2t.net/addgene:71959 ; RRID:Addgene_71959)
