[The description below was written by a language model from this plasmid's Addgene catalogue record and pLannotate feature annotations shown in this document.]
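Description:
Lrrc4c-AP-His is a mammalian expression plasmid of about 8.1 kb built on the pCMVi-SV40ori backbone. It produces a soluble, secreted form of the mouse LRRC4C (NGL-1) ectodomain. In bacteria it is maintained at high copy through a ColE1/pUC-type origin and selected with ampicillin via the β-lactamase gene and its native promoter. An f1 phage origin and short remnants of lacZα, rop and bom are also annotated, and appear to be leftovers from the parental vectors. An SV40 enhancer/early promoter region is present as well. It contains the SV40 origin referred to in the backbone name, which would allow episomal amplification in cells expressing large T antigen.

The expression cassette is driven by the human CMV immediate-early enhancer and promoter followed by CMV intron A, an arrangement commonly used to boost transcript processing and expression. The 1,575 bp Lrrc4c fragment encodes the extracellular region of this leucine-rich repeat protein. It sits between NotI and AscI sites, both retained, and is joined at its C terminus to human placental secreted alkaline phosphatase. According to the catalogue entry, a 6X histidine tag follows the phosphatase, although the feature table does not annotate it separately. An SV40 polyadenylation signal terminates the transcript.

The alkaline phosphatase moiety gives the fusion an enzymatic readout, while the His tag offers a handle for capture or purification. The construct belongs to a set generated for an extracellular biochemical interaction screen of cell-surface recognition proteins in the retina. Tagged ectodomains of this kind typically serve as probes for detecting receptor–ligand binding.
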