Features (pLannotate 1.2.2; 14 found; start..end, strand, type, name):
    507..2081    +  CDS            Lrrc4c (fragment): LRC4C_MOUSE - Also known as Ngl1. Experimental evidence at protein level: Swiss-Prot protein existence level 1. May promote neurite outgrowth of developing thalamic neurons. From Mus musculus (Mouse).
   2103..3554    +  CDS            SEAP: secreted alkaline phosphatase from human placenta The natural enzyme has a C-terminal transmembrane sequence that is replaced by a GPI anchor.
   3613..3734    +  polyA_signal   SV40 poly(A) signal: SV40 polyadenylation signal
   3943..4531    -  rep_origin     ori: high-copy-number ColE1/pMB1/pBR322/pUC origin of replication
   4702..5562    -  CDS            AmpR: β-lactamase; bla; confers resistance to ampicillin, carbenicillin, and related antibiotics
   5563..5667    -  promoter       AmpR promoter: bla
   5762..5797    +  CDS            rop (fragment): Rop protein, which maintains plasmids at low copy number; rop
   5820..6150    +  promoter       SV40 promoter: SV40 enhancer and early promoter
   6273..6372    +  misc_feature   bom (fragment): basis of mobility region from pBR322
   6400..6828    -  rep_origin     f1 ori (sequence partly withheld): f1 bacteriophage origin of replication; arrow indicates direction of (+) strand synthesis
   6832..6989    -  CDS            lacZα (fragment): LacZα fragment of β-galactosidase; lacZ fragment
   7015..7398    +  enhancer       CMV enhancer: human cytomegalovirus immediate early enhancer
   7400..7599    +  promoter       CMV promoter: human cytomegalovirus (CMV) immediate early promoter
   7738..470     +  intron         CMV intron A (across the origin): human cytomegalovirus intron A (Chapman et al., 1991)
>Addgene plasmid #71959 | Lrrc4c-AP-His | depositor full sequence | sequence record 131145 | Full Sequence
ACATAGCGTGGGATCTCCACGCGAATCTCGGGTACGTGTTCCGGACATGGGCTCTTCTCCGGTAGCGGCG
GAGCTTCCACATCCGAGCCCTGGTCCCATGCCTCCAGCGGCTCATGGTCGCTCGGCAGCTCCTTGCTCCT
AACAGTGGAGGCCAGACTTAGGCACAGCACAATGCCCACCACCACCAGTGTGCCGCACAAGGCCGTGGCG
GTAGGGTATGTGTCTGAAAATGAGCTCGGAGATTGGGCTCGCACCGCTGACGCAGATGGAAGACTTAAGG
CAGCGGCAGAAGAAGATGCAGGCAGCTGAGTTGTTGTATTCTGATAAGAGTCAGAGGTAACTCCCGTTGC
GGTGCTGTTAACGGTGGAGGGCAGTGTAGTCTGAGCAGTACTCGTTGCTGCCGCGCGCGCCACCAGACAT
AATAGCTGACAGACTAACAGACTGTTCCTTTCCATGGGTCTTTTCTGCAGAAGCTTGAATTCTCGAGGAT
CCGCGGCCGCGCCACCATGTTGAACAAGATGACCTTACATCCACAGCAGATAATGATAGGTCCTAGGTTT
AACAGGGCCCTATTTGACCCCCTGCTTGTGGTGCTGTTGGCTCTTCAACTTCTTGTGGTGGCTGGTTTGG
TTCGTGCTCAAACCTGCCCTTCAGTGTGCTCTTGTAGCAACCAGTTCAGCAAGGTGATTTGTGTTCGGAA
AAACCTTCGTGAAGTTCCGGATGGCATCTCCACCAACACAAGGCTGCTGAACCTCCATGAGAACCAAATC
CAGATCATTAAAGTGAACAGCTTCAAGCATTTGAGGCACTTAGAAATCCTCCAGTTGAGCAGGAACCATA
TTCGAACCATTGAAATCGGGGCCTTCAATGGTCTGGCCAACCTCAACACCCTGGAACTCTTTGACAATCG
TCTTACTACCATACCGAATGGAGCTTTTGTATATTTGTCTAAACTGAAGGAGCTCTGGTTGAGGAACAAC
CCTATTGAAAGCATCCCTTCCTATGCTTTTAACAGAATCCCTTCTTTGCGCCGCCTGGACTTAGGGGAAT
TGAAAAGGCTTTCATACATCTCAGAAGGTGCCTTTGAAGGTCTGTCCAACTTGAGGTATTTGAACCTTGC
CATGTGCAACCTTCGGGAAATCCCTAACCTCACACCACTCATCAAACTTGACGAGCTAGATCTTTCTGGG
AACCATTTGTCTGCAATCAGGCCTGGCTCTTTTCAGGGGTTGATGCACCTTCAAAAACTGTGGATGATAC
AGTCTCAGATTCAAGTGATTGAACGGAATGCCTTTGATAACCTTCAGTCACTAGTGGAGATAAACTTGGC
ACACAACAATCTAACATTATTGCCTCATGACCTCTTCACACCCTTGCATCATCTAGAGAGGATACACCTC
CATCACAACCCGTGGAACTGTAACTGTGATATCCTGTGGCTCAGCTGGTGGATAAGAGACATGGCCCCCT
CCAACACAGCTTGCTGTGCCAGGTGTAACACTCCCCCCAACCTGAAAGGGAGGTACATCGGAGAGCTGGA
CCAGAATTACTTTACATGCTATGCTCCCGTAATTGTGGAGCCCCCTGCAGACCTCAATGTCACTGAAGGC
ATGGCAGCTGAGCTGAAATGTCGGGCTTCTACGTCCCTGACTTCCGTATCTTGGATTACTCCAAATGGAA
CAGTCATGACCCACGGGGCATACAAAGTGCGGATAGCTGTGCTCAGCGACGGTACTTTAAATTTCACAAA
TGTAACTGTGCAAGACACAGGCATGTACACATGTATGGTGAGTAATTCTGTTGGCAACACCACTGCTTCT
GCCACCTTGAATGTTACTGCGGCAACCACTACTCCGTTCTCGTACTTTTCAACTGTAACAGTAGAGACTA
TGGAACCTTCTCAGGATGAGGCACGGACCACAGATAACAATGTGGGCCCCACTCCAGTGATCGATTGGGA
GACCACCAATGTAACCACATCTCTTACGCCACAGAGCACAAGGTCGACAGAAAAAACATTCACCATCCCA
GTAACTGACATCAACAGCGGAATCCCAGGAATTGATGAGGTCATGAAAACAGGCGCGCCTGGATCTTCCG
GAATCATCCCAGTTGAGGAGGAGAACCCGGACTTCTGGAACCGCGAGGCAGCCGAGGCCCTGGGTGCCGC
CAAGAAGCTGCAGCCTGCACAGACAGCCGCCAAGAACCTCATCATCTTCCTGGGCGATGGGATGGGGGTG
TCTACGGTGACAGCTGCCAGGATCCTAAAAGGGCAGAAGAAGGACAAACTGGGGCCTGAGATACCCCTGG
CCATGGACCGCTTCCCATATGTGGCTCTGTCCAAGACATACAATGTAGACAAACATGTGCCAGACAGTGG
AGCCACAGCCACGGCCTACCTGTGCGGGGTCAAGGGCAACTTCCAGACCATTGGCTTGAGTGCAGCCGCC
CGCTTTAACCAGTGCAACACGACACGCGGCAACGAGGTCATCTCCGTGATGAATCGGGCCAAGAAAGCAG
GGAAGTCAGTGGGAGTGGTAACCACCACACGAGTGCAGCACGCCTCGCCAGCCGGCACCTACGCCCACAC
GGTGAACCGCAACTGGTACTCGGACGCCGACGTGCCTGCCTCGGCCCGCCAGGAGGGGTGCCAGGACATC
GCTACGCAGCTCATCTCCAACATGGACATTGACGTGATCCTAGGTGGAGGCCGAAAGTACATGTTTCGCA
TGGGAACCCCAGACCCTGAGTACCCAGATGACTACAGCCAAGGTGGGACCAGGCTGGACGGGAAGAATCT
GGTGCAGGAATGGCTGGCGAAGCGCCAGGGTGCCCGGTATGTGTGGAACCGCACTGAGCTCATGCAGGCT
TCCCTGGACCCGTCTGTGACCCATCTCATGGGTCTCTTTGAGCCTGGAGACATGAAATACGAGATCCACC
GAGACTCCACACTGGACCCCTCCCTGATGGAGATGACAGAGGCTGCCCTGCGCCTGCTGAGCAGGAACCC
CCGCGGCTTCTTCCTCTTCGTGGAGGGTGGTCGCATCGACCATGGTCATCATGAAAGCAGGGCTTACCGG
GCACTGACTGAGACGATCATGTTCGACGACGCCATTGAGAGGGCGGGCCAGCTCACCAGCGAGGAGGACA
CGCTGAGCCTCGTCACTGCCGACCACTCCCACGTCTTCTCCTTCGGAGGCTACCCCCTGCGAGGGAGCTC
CATCTTCGGGCTGGCCCCTGGCAAGGCCCGGGACAGGAAGGCCTACACGGTCCTCCTATACGGAAACGGT
CCAGGCTATGTGCTCAAGGACGGCGCCCGGCCGGATGTTACCGAGAGCGAGAGCGGGAGCCCCGAGTATC
GGCAGCAGTCAGCAGTGCCCCTGGACGAAGAGACCCACGCAGGCGAGGACGTGGCGGTGTTCGCGCGCGG
CCCGCAGGCGCACCTGGTTCACGGCGTGCAGGAGCAGACCTTCATAGCGCACGTCATGGCCTTCGCCGCC
TGCCTGGAGCCCTACACCGCCTGCGACCTGGCGCCCCCCGCCGGCACCACCGACGCCGCGCACCCGGGTC
ATCATCACCATCACCATTAATCTAGAGATCTTATTAAAGCAGAACTTGTTTATTGCAGCTTATAATGGTT
ACAAATAAAGCAATAGCATCACAAATTTCACAAATAAAGCATTTTTTTCACTGCATTCTAGTTGTGGTTT
GTCCAAACTCATCAATGTATCTTATCATGTCTGGTCGACTCTAGCTAGACTCTTCCGCTTCCTCGCTCAC
TGACTCGCTGCGCTCGGTCGTTCGGCTGCGGCGAGCGGTATCAGCTCACTCAAAGGCGGTAATACGGTTA
TCCACAGAATCAGGGGATAACGCAGGAAAGAACATGTGAGCAAAAGGCCAGCAAAAGGCCAGGAACCGTA
AAAAGGCCGCGTTGCTGGCGTTTTTCCATAGGCTCCGCCCCCCTGACGAGCATCACAAAAATCGACGCTC
AAGTCAGAGGTGGCGAAACCCGACAGGACTATAAAGATACCAGGCGTTTCCCCCTGGAAGCTCCCTCGTG
CGCTCTCCTGTTCCGACCCTGCCGCTTACCGGATACCTGTCCGCCTTTCTCCCTTCGGGAAGCGTGGCGC
TTTCTCATAGCTCACGCTGTAGGTATCTCAGTTCGGTGTAGGTCGTTCGCTCCAAGCTGGGCTGTGTGCA
CGAACCCCCCGTTCAGCCCGACCGCTGCGCCTTATCCGGTAACTATCGTCTTGAGTCCAACCCGGTAAGA
CACGACTTATCGCCACTGGCAGCAGCCACTGGTAACAGGATTAGCAGAGCGAGGTATGTAGGCGGTGCTA
CAGAGTTCTTGAAGTGGTGGCCTAACTACGGCTACACTAGAAGAACAGTATTTGGTATCTGCGCTCTGCT
GAAGCCAGTTACCTTCGGAAAAAGAGTTGGTAGCTCTTGATCCGGCAAACAAACCACCGCTGGTAGCGGT
GGTTTTTTTGTTTGCAAGCAGCAGATTACGCGCAGAAAAAAAGGATCTCAAGAAGATCCTTTGATCTTTT
CTACGGGGTCTGACGCTCAGTGGAACGAAAACTCACGTTAAGGGATTTTGGTCATGAGATTATCAAAAAG
GATCTTCACCTAGATCCTTTTAAATTAAAAATGAAGTTTTAAATCAATCTAAAGTATATATGAGTAAACT
TGGTCTGACAGTTACCAATGCTTAATCAGTGAGGCACCTATCTCAGCGATCTGTCTATTTCGTTCATCCA
TAGTTGCCTGACTCCCCGTCGTGTAGATAACTACGATACGGGAGGGCTTACCATCTGGCCCCAGTGCTGC
AATGATACCGCGAGACCCACGCTCACCGGCTCCAGATTTATCAGCAATAAACCAGCCAGCCGGAAGGGCC
GAGCGCAGAAGTGGTCCTGCAACTTTATCCGCCTCCATCCAGTCTATTAATTGTTGCCGGGAAGCTAGAG
TAAGTAGTTCGCCAGTTAATAGTTTGCGCAACGTTGTTGCCATTGCTACAGGCATCGTGGTGTCACGCTC
GTCGTTTGGTATGGCTTCATTCAGCTCCGGTTCCCAACGATCAAGGCGAGTTACATGATCCCCCATGTTG
TGCAAAAAAGCGGTTAGCTCCTTCGGTCCTCCGATCGTTGTCAGAAGTAAGTTGGCCGCAGTGTTATCAC
TCATGGTTATGGCAGCACTGCATAATTCTCTTACTGTCATGCCATCCGTAAGATGCTTTTCTGTGACTGG
TGAGTACTCAACCAAGTCATTCTGAGAATAGTGTATGCGGCGACCGAGTTGCTCTTGCCCGGCGTCAATA
CGGGATAATACCGCGCCACATAGCAGAACTTTAAAAGTGCTCATCATTGGAAAACGTTCTTCGGGGCGAA
AACTCTCAAGGATCTTACCGCTGTTGAGATCCAGTTCGATGTAACCCACTCGTGCACCCAACTGATCTTC
AGCATCTTTTACTTTCACCAGCGTTTCTGGGTGAGCAAAAACAGGAAGGCAAAATGCCGCAAAAAAGGGA
ATAAGGGCGACACGGAAATGTTGAATACTCATACTCTTCCTTTTTCAATATTATTGAAGCATTTATCAGG
GTTATTGTCTCATGAGCGGATACATATTTGAATGTATTTAGAAAAATAAACAAATAGGGGTTCCGCGCAC
ATTTCCCCGAAAAGTGCCACCTGACGTCTAAGAAACCATTATTATCATGACATTAACCTATAAAAATAGG
CGTATCACGAGGCCCTTTCGTCTCGCGCGTTTCGGTGATGACGGTGAAAACCTCTGACACATGCAGCTCC
CGGAGGAATGTGTGTCAGTTAGGGTGTGGAAAGTCCCCAGGCTCCCCAGGCAGGCAGAAGTATGCAAAGC
ATGCATCTCAATTAGTCAGCAACCAGGTGTGGAAAGTCCCCAGGCTCCCCAGCAGGCAGAAGTATGCAAA
GCATGCATCTCAATTAGTCAGCAACCATAGTCCCGCCCCTAACTCCGCCCATCCCGCCCCTAACTCCGCC
CAGTTCCGCCCATTCTCCGCCCCATGGCTGACTAATTTTTTTTATTTATGCAGAGGCCGAGGCCGCCTCT
GCCTCTGAGCTATTCCAGAAGTAGTGAGGAGGCTTTTTTGGAGGCCTAGGCTTTTGCAAAAAGCTCCCGG
GAGCTTGTATATCCATTTTCGTCCCGGAGACGGTCACAGCTTGTCTGTAAGCGGATGCCGGGAGCAGACA
AGCCCGTCAGGGCGCGTCAGCGGGTGTTGGCGGGTGTCGGGGCTGGCTTAACTATGCGGCATCAGAGCAG
ATTGTACTGAGAGTGCACCATATGCGGTGTGAAATACCGCACAGATGCGTAAGGAGAAAATACCGCATCA
GGAAATTGTAAGCGTTAATATTTTGTTAAAATTCGCGTTAAATTTTTGTTAAATCAGCTCATTTTTTAAC
CAATAGGCCGAAATCGGCAAAATCCCTTATAAATCAAAAGAATAGACCGAGATAGGGT
[37 nt withheld, positions 6499-6535]
AAAGAACGTGGACTCCAACGTCAAAGG
[49 nt withheld, positions 6563-6611]
T
[91 nt withheld, positions 6613-6703]
G
[124 nt withheld, positions 6705-6828]
CCATTCGCCATTCAGGCTGCGCAACTGTTGGGAAGGGCGATCGGTGCGGGCCTCTTCGCTATTACGCCAG
CTGGCGAAAGGGGGATGTGCTGCAAGGCGATTAAGTTGGGTAACGCCAGGGTTTTCCCAGTCACGACGTT
GTAAAACGACGGCCAGTGAATTGTCGAGGTCTCGACGGTATCGATTGACATTGATTATTGACTAGCTAGT
TATTAATAGTAATCAATTACGGGGTCATTAGTTCATAGCCCATATATGGAGTTCCGCGTTACATAACTTA
CGGTAAATGGCCCGCCTGGCTGACCGCCCAACGACCCCCGCCCATTGACGTCAATAATGACGTATGTTCC
CATAGTAACGCCAATAGGGACTTTCCATTGACGTCAATGGGTGGAGTATTTACGGTAAACTGCCCACTTG
GCAGTACATCAAGTGTATCATATGCCAAGTCCGCCCCCTATTGACGTCAATGACGGTAAATGGCCCGCCT
GGCATTATGCCCAGTACATGACCTTACGGGACTTTCCTACTTGGCAGTACATCTACGTATTAGTCATCGC
TATTACCATGGTGATGCGGTTTTGGCAGTACACCAATGGGCGTGGATAGCGGTTTGACTCACGGGGATTT
CCAAGTCTCCACCCCATTGACGTCAATGGGAGTTTGTTTTGGCACCAAAATCAACGGGACTTTCCAAAAT
GTCGTAATAACCCCGCCCCGTTGACGCAAATGGGCGGTAGGCGTGTACGGTGGGAGGTCTATATAAGCAG
AGCTCGTTTAGTGAACCGTCAGATCGCCTGGAGACGCCATCCACGCTGTTTTGACCTCCATAGAAGACAC
CGGGACCGATCCAGCCTCCGCGGCCGGGAACGGTGCATTGGAACGCGGATTCCCCGTGCCAAGAGTGACG
TAAGTACCGCCTATAGACTCTATAGGCACACCCCTTTGGCTCTTATGCATGCTATACTGTTTTTGGCTTG
GGGCCTATACACCCCCGCTTCCATATGCTATAGGTGATGGTATAGCTTAGCCTATAGGTGTGGGTTATTG
ACCATTATTGACCACTCCCCTATTGGTGACGATACTTTCCATTACTAATCCATAACATGGCTCTTTGCCA
CAACTATCTCTATTGGCTATATGCCAATACTCTGTCCTTCAGAGACTGACACGGACTCTGTATTTTTACA
GGATGGGGTCCCATTTATTATTTACAAATTCACATATACAACAACGCCGTCCCCCGTGCCCGCAGTTTTT
ATTAA
