>Addgene plasmid #71959 | Lrrc4c-AP-His | addgene partial sequence | sequence record 135232 | pMRB101-F 5'-aagatgcaggcagctgagtt-3'
CCGTTGCGGTGCTGTTAACGGTGGAGGGCAGTGTAGTCTGAGCAGTACTCGTTGCTGCCGCGCGCGCCAC
CAGACATAATAGCTGACAGACTAACAGACTGTTCCTTTCCATGGGTCTTTTCTGCAGAAGCTTGAATTCT
CGAGGATCCGCGGCCGCGCCACCATGTTGAACAAGATGACCTTACATCCACAGCAGATAATGATAGGTCC
TAGGTTTAACAGGGCCCTATTTGACCCCCTGCTTGTGGTGCTGTTGGCTCTTCAACTTCTTGTGGTGGCT
GGTTTGGTTCGTGCTCAAACCTGCCCTTCAGTGTGCTCTTGTAGCAACCAGTTCAGCAAGGTGATTTGTG
TTCGGAAAAACCTTCGTGAAGTTCCGGATGGCATCTCCACCAACACAAGGCTGCTGAACCTCCATGAGAA
CCAAATCCAGATCATTAAAGTGAACAGCTTCAAGCATTTGAGGCACTTAGAAATCCTCCAGTTGAGCAGG
AACCATATTCGAACCATTGAAATCGGGGCCTTCAATGGTCTGGCCAACCTCAACACCCTGGAACTCTTTG
ACAATCGTCTTACTACCATACCGAATGGAGCTTTTGTATATTTGTCTAAACTGAAGGAGCTCTGGTTGAG
GAACAACCCTATTGAAAGCATCCCTTCCTATGCTTTTAACAGAATCCCTTCTTTGCGCCGCCTGGACTTA
GGGGAATTGAAAAGGCTTTCATACATCTCAGAAGGTGCCTTTGAAGGTCTGTCCAACTTGAGGTATTTGA
