>Addgene plasmid #71959 | Lrrc4c-AP-His | addgene partial sequence | sequence record 135574 | SV40pA-R 5'-GAAATTTGTGATGCTATTGC-3'
ATAAGATCTCTAGATTAATGGTGATGGTGATGATGACCCGGGTGCGCGGCGTCGGTGGTGCCGGCGGGGG
GCGCCAGGTCGCAGGCGGTGTAGGGCTCCAGGCAGGCGGCGAAGGCCATGACGTGCGCTATGAAGGTCTG
CTCCTGCACGCCGTGAACCAGGTGCGCCTGCGGGCCGCGCGCGAACACCGCCACGTCCTCGCCTGCGTGG
GTCTCTTCGTCCAGGGGCACTGCTGACTGCTGCCGATACTCGGGGCTCCCGCTCTCGCTCTCGGTAACAT
CCGGCCGGGCGCCGTCCTTGAGCACATAGCCTGGACCGTTTCCGTATAGGAGGACCGTGTAGGCCTTCCT
GTCCCGGGCCTTGCCAGGGGCCAGCCCGAAGATGGAGCTCCCTCGCAGGGGGTAGCCTCCGAAGGAGAAG
ACGTGGGAGTGGTCGGCAGTGACGAGGCTCAGCGTGTCCTCCTCGCTGGTGAGCTGGCCCGCCCTCTCAA
TGGCGTCGTCGAACATGATCGTCTCAGTCAGTGCCCGGTAAGCCCTGCTTTCATGATGACCATGGTCGAT
GCGACCACCCTCCACGAAGAGGAAGAAGCCGCGGGGGTTCCTGCTCAGCAGGCGCAGGGCAGCCTCTGTC
ATCTCCATCAGGGAGGGGTCCAGTGTGGAGTCTCGGTGGATCTCGTATTTCATGTCTCCAGGCTCAAAGA
GACCCATGAGATGGGTCACAGACGGGTCCAGGGAAGCCTGCATGAGCTCAGTGCGGTTCCACACATACCG
GGCACCCTGGCGCTTCGCCAGCCATTCCTGCACCAGATTCTTCC
